>Addgene plasmid #79418 | pEGFP-N3/hArf3(WT)-EGFP | addgene full sequence | sequence record 176226 | Addgene NGS Result
ACCCCACCCCCCAAGTTCGGGTGAAGGCCCAGGGCTCGCAGCCAACGTCGGGGCGGCAGGCCCTGCCATA
GCCTCAGGTTACTCATATATACTTTAGATTGATTTAAAACTTCATTTTTAATTTAAAAGGATCTAGGTGA
AGATCCTTTTTGATAATCTCATGACCAAAATCCCTTAACGTGAGTTTTCGTTCCACTGAGCGTCAGACCC
CGTAGAAAAGATCAAAGGATCTTCTTGAGATCCTTTTTTTCTGCGCGTAATCTGCTGCTTGCAAACAAAA
AAACCACCGCTACCAGCGGTGGTTTGTTTGCCGGATCAAGAGCTACCAACTCTTTTTCCGAAGGTAACTG
GCTTCAGCAGAGCGCAGATACCAAATACTGTTCTTCTAGTGTAGCCGTAGTTAGGCCACCACTTCAAGAA
CTCTGTAGCACCGCCTACATACCTCGCTCTGCTAATCCTGTTACCAGTGGCTGCTGCCAGTGGCGATAAG
TCGTGTCTTACCGGGTTGGACTCAAGACGATAGTTACCGGATAAGGCGCAGCGGTCGGGCTGAACGGGGG
GTTCGTGCACACAGCCCAGCTTGGAGCGAACGACCTACACCGAACTGAGATACCTACAGCGTGAGCTATG
AGAAAGCGCCACGCTTCCCGAAGGGAGAAAGGCGGACAGGTATCCGGTAAGCGGCAGGGTCGGAACAGGA
GAGCGCACGAGGGAGCTTCCAGGGGGAAACGCCTGGTATCTTTATAGTCCTGTCGGGTTTCGCCACCTCT
GACTTGAGCGTCGATTTTTGTGATGCTCGTCAGGGGGGCGGAGCCTATGGAAAAACGCCAGCAACGCGGC
CTTTTTACGGTTCCTGGCCTTTTGCTGGCCTTTTGCTCACATGTTCTTTCCTGCGTTATCCCCTGATTCT
GTGGATAACCGTATTACCGCCATGCATTAGTTATTAATAGTAATCAATTACGGGGTCATTAGTTCATAGC
CCATATATGGAGTTCCGCGTTACATAACTTACGGTAAATGGCCCGCCTGGCTGACCGCCCAACGACCCCC
GCCCATTGACGTCAATAATGACGTATGTTCCCATAGTAACGCCAATAGGGACTTTCCATTGACGTCAATG
GGTGGAGTATTTACGGTAAACTGCCCACTTGGCAGTACATCAAGTGTATCATATGCCAAGTACGCCCCCT
ATTGACGTCAATGACGGTAAATGGCCCGCCTGGCATTATGCCCAGTACATGACCTTATGGGACTTTCCTA
CTTGGCAGTACATCTACGTATTAGTCATCGCTATTACCATGGTGATGCGGTTTTGGCAGTACATCAATGG
GCGTGGATAGCGGTTTGACTCACGGGGATTTCCAAGTCTCCACCCCATTGACGTCAATGGGAGTTTGTTT
TGGCACCAAAATCAACGGGACTTTCCAAAATGTCGTAACAACTCCGCCCCATTGACGCAAATGGGCGGTA
GGCGTGTACGGTGGGAGGTCTATATAAGCAGAGCTGGTTTAGTGAACCGTCAGATCCGCTAGCGCTACCG
GACTCAGATCCGCCACCATGGGCAATATCTTTGGAAACCTTCTCAAGAGCCTGATTGGGAAGAAGGAGAT
GCGCATCCTGATGGTGGGCCTGGATGCCGCAGGAAAGACCACCATCCTATACAAGCTGAAACTGGGGGAG
ATCGTCACCACCATCCCTACCATTGGGTTCAATGTGGAGACAGTGGAGTATAAGAACATCAGCTTTACAG
TGTGGGATGTGGGTGGCCAGGACAAGATTCGACCCCTCTGGAGACACTACTTCCAGAACACCCAAGGGTT
GATATTTGTGGTCGACAGCAATGATCGGGAGCGAGTAAATGAGGCCCGGGAAGAGCTGATGAGAATGCTG
GCGGAGGACGAGCTCCGGGATGCTGTACTCCTTGTCTTTGCAAACAAACAGGATCTGCCTAATGCTATGA
ACGCTGCTGAGATCACAGACAAGCTGGGCCTGCATTCCCTTCGTCACCGTAACTGGTACATTCAGGCCAC
CTGTGCCACCAGCGGGGACGGGCTGTACGAAGGCCTGGACTGGCTGGCCAATCAGCTCAAAAACAAGAAG
CTCGACGGTACCGCGGGCCCGGGATCCATCGCCACCATGGTGAGCAAGGGCGAGGAGCTGTTCACCGGGG
TGGTGCCCATCCTGGTCGAGCTGGACGGCGACGTAAACGGCCACAAGTTCAGCGTGTCCGGCGAGGGCGA
GGGCGATGCCACCTACGGCAAGCTGACCCTGAAGTTCATCTGCACCACCGGCAAGCTGCCCGTGCCCTGG
CCCACCCTCGTGACCACCCTGACCTACGGCGTGCAGTGCTTCAGCCGCTACCCCGACCACATGAAGCAGC
ACGACTTCTTCAAGTCCGCCATGCCCGAAGGCTACGTCCAGGAGCGCACCATCTTCTTCAAGGACGACGG
CAACTACAAGACCCGCGCCGAGGTGAAGTTCGAGGGCGACACCCTGGTGAACCGCATCGAGCTGAAGGGC
ATCGACTTCAAGGAGGACGGCAACATCCTGGGGCACAAGCTGGAGTACAACTACAACAGCCACAACGTCT
ATATCATGGCCGACAAGCAGAAGAACGGCATCAAGGTGAACTTCAAGATCCGCCACAACATCGAGGACGG
CAGCGTGCAGCTCGCCGACCACTACCAGCAGAACACCCCCATCGGCGACGGCCCCGTGCTGCTGCCCGAC
AACCACTACCTGAGCACCCAGTCCGCCCTGAGCAAAGACCCCAACGAGAAGCGCGATCACATGGTCCTGC
TGGAGTTCGTGACCGCCGCCGGGATCACTCTCGGCATGGACGAGCTGTACAAGTAAAGCGGCCGCGACTC
TAGATCATAATCAGCCATACCACATTTGTAGAGGTTTTACTTGCTTTAAAAAACCTCCCACACCTCCCCC
TGAACCTGAAACATAAAATGAATGCAATTGTTGTTGTTAACTTGTTTATTGCAGCTTATAATGGTTACAA
ATAAAGCAATAGCATCACAAATTTCACAAATAAAGCATTTTTTTCACTGCATTCTAGTTGTGGTTTGTCC
AAACTCATCAATGTATCTTAAGGCGTAAATTGTAAGCGTTAATATTTTGTTAAAATTCGCGTTAAATTTT
TGTTAAATCAGCTCATTTTTTAACCAATAGGCCGAAATCGGCAAAATCCCTTATAAATCAAAAGAATAGA
CCGAGATAGGGT
[37 nt withheld, positions 3233-3269]
AAAGAACGTGGACTCCAACGTCAAAGG
[49 nt withheld, positions 3297-3345]
T
[91 nt withheld, positions 3347-3437]
G
[124 nt withheld, positions 3439-3562]
CAGGTGGCACTTTTCGGGGAAATGTGCGCGGAACCCCTATTTGTTTATTTTTCTAAATACATTCAAATAT
GTATCCGCTCATGAGACAATAACCCTGATAAATGCTTCAATAATATTGAAAAAGGAAGAGTCCTGAGGCG
GAAAGAACCAGCTGTGGAATGTGTGTCAGTTAGGGTGTGGAAAGTCCCCAGGCTCCCCAGCAGGCAGAAG
TATGCAAAGCATGCATCTCAATTAGTCAGCAACCAGGTGTGGAAAGTCCCCAGGCTCCCCAGCAGGCAGA
AGTATGCAAAGCATGCATCTCAATTAGTCAGCAACCATAGTCCCGCCCCTAACTCCGCCCATCCCGCCCC
TAACTCCGCCCAGTTCCGCCCATTCTCCGCCCCATGGCTGACTAATTTTTTTTATTTATGCAGAGGCCGA
GGCCGCCTCGGCCTCTGAGCTATTCCAGAAGTAGTGAGGAGGCTTTTTTGGAGGCCTAGGCTTTTGCAAA
GATCGATCAAGAGACAGGATGAGGATCGTTTCGCATGATTGAACAAGATGGATTGCACGCAGGTTCTCCG
GCCGCTTGGGTGGAGAGGCTATTCGGCTATGACTGGGCACAACAGACAATCGGCTGCTCTGATGCCGCCG
TGTTCCGGCTGTCAGCGCAGGGGCGCCCGGTTCTTTTTGTCAAGACCGACCTGTCCGGTGCCCTGAATGA
ACTGCAAGACGAGGCAGCGCGGCTATCGTGGCTGGCCACGACGGGCGTTCCTTGCGCAGCTGTGCTCGAC
GTTGTCACTGAAGCGGGAAGGGACTGGCTGCTATTGGGCGAAGTGCCGGGGCAGGATCTCCTGTCATCTC
ACCTTGCTCCTGCCGAGAAAGTATCCATCATGGCTGATGCAATGCGGCGGCTGCATACGCTTGATCCGGC
TACCTGCCCATTCGACCACCAAGCGAAACATCGCATCGAGCGAGCACGTACTCGGATGGAAGCCGGTCTT
GTCGATCAGGATGATCTGGACGAAGAGCATCAGGGGCTCGCGCCAGCCGAACTGTTCGCCAGGCTCAAGG
CGAGCATGCCCGACGGCGAGGATCTCGTCGTGACCCATGGCGATGCCTGCTTGCCGAATATCATGGTGGA
AAATGGCCGCTTTTCTGGATTCATCGACTGTGGCCGGCTGGGTGTGGCGGACCGCTATCAGGACATAGCG
TTGGCTACCCGTGATATTGCTGAAGAGCTTGGCGGCGAATGGGCTGACCGCTTCCTCGTGCTTTACGGTA
TCGCCGCTCCCGATTCGCAGCGCATCGCCTTCTATCGCCTTCTTGACGAGTTCTTCTGAGCGGGACTCTG
GGGTTCGAAATGACCGACCAAGCGACGCCCAACCTGCCATCACGAGATTTCGATTCCACCGCCGCCTTCT
ATGAAAGGTTGGGCTTCGGAATCGTTTTCCGGGACGCCGGCTGGATGATCCTCCAGCGCGGGGATCTCAT
GCTGGAGTTCTTCGCCCACCCTAGGGGGAGGCTAACTGAAACACGGAAGGAGACAATACCGGAAGGAACC
CGCGCTATGACGGCAATAAAAAGACAGAATAAAACGCACGGTGTTGGGTCGTTTGTTCATAAACGCGGGG
TTCGGTCCCAGGGCTGGCACTCTGTCGATACCCCACCGAGACCCCATTGGGGCCAATACGCCCGCGTTTC
TTCCTTTTCCCC
Features (pLannotate 1.2.2; 16 found; start..end, strand, type, name):
    235..823     +  rep_origin     ori: high-copy-number ColE1/pMB1/pBR322/pUC origin of replication
    998..1301    +  enhancer       CMV enhancer: human cytomegalovirus immediate early enhancer
   1302..1505    +  promoter       CMV promoter: human cytomegalovirus (CMV) immediate early promoter
   1528..1550    +  misc_feature   MCS (fragment): multiple cloning site
   1558..2100    +  CDS            ARF3: ARF3_HUMAN - Experimental evidence at protein level: Swiss-Prot protein existence level 1. GTP-binding protein that functions as an allosteric activator of the cholera toxin catalytic subunit, an ADP-ribosyltransferase. Involved in protein trafficking; may modulate vesicle budding and uncoating within the Golgi apparatus. From Homo sapiens (Human).
   2102..2127    +  misc_feature   MCS (fragment): multiple cloning site
   2137..2856    +  CDS            EGFP: the original enhanced GFP (Yang et al., 1996) mammalian codon-optimized
   2873..2956    +  CDS            large T antigen (fragment): large T antigen from SV40 (simian virus 40)
   2979..3100    +  polyA_signal   SV40 poly(A) signal: SV40 polyadenylation signal
   3134..3562    -  rep_origin     f1 ori (sequence partly withheld): f1 bacteriophage origin of replication; arrow indicates direction of (+) strand synthesis
   3589..3693    +  promoter       AmpR promoter: bla
   3695..4052    +  promoter       SV40 promoter: SV40 enhancer and early promoter
   4087..4881    +  CDS            NeoR/KanR: aminoglycoside phosphotransferase from Tn5; aph(3')-II (or nptII); confers resistance to neomycin, kanamycin, and G418 (Geneticin®)
   4902..5054    +  CDS            ble (fragment): BLE_KLEPN - Experimental evidence at protein level: Swiss-Prot protein existence level 1. Binding protein with a strong affinity to the bleomycin family of antibiotics. Binds to CL990; an antimitotic-antibiotic compound. From Klebsiella pneumoniae.
   5113..5160    +  polyA_signal   HSV TK poly(A) signal: herpes simplex virus thymidine kinase polyadenylation signal (Cole and Stacy, 1985)
   5251..13      -  polyA_signal   bGH poly(A) signal (fragment) (across the origin): bovine growth hormone polyadenylation signal
