[The description below was written by a language model from this plasmid's Addgene catalogue record and pLannotate feature annotations shown in this document.]
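Description:
pEGFP-N3/hArf3(WT)-EGFP is a mammalian expression plasmid of about 5.25 kb, built on the Clontech pEGFP-N3 backbone and encoding wild-type human ARF3 fused at its C terminus to EGFP. The ARF3 coding sequence sits between remnants of the multiple cloning site, directly downstream of the human cytomegalovirus immediate early enhancer and promoter and upstream of the mammalian codon-optimized EGFP open reading frame. The two are therefore expressed as a single ARF3-EGFP fusion protein, with the transcript terminated by the SV40 polyadenylation signal. ARF3 is a small GTP-binding protein involved in membrane trafficking, annotated as possibly modulating vesicle budding and uncoating at the Golgi. Placing the fluorescent tag at the C terminus leaves the N terminus of the protein free.

The plasmid is propagated in E. coli through a high-copy ColE1/pUC-type origin and also carries an f1 phage origin. A single Tn5 aminoglycoside phosphotransferase gene (NeoR/KanR) provides selection in both hosts. A bacterial bla-type promoter drives it for kanamycin resistance in bacteria, while the adjacent SV40 enhancer/early promoter, together with the HSV TK polyadenylation signal, drives it for G418 selection of stably transfected mammalian cells. The short large T antigen, ble and bGH poly(A) fragments in the annotation appear to be partial matches within backbone sequence rather than functional elements.

The construct is used to express and visualize wild-type ARF3 in mammalian cells. The associated study examined the requirement for ARF1 and ARF3 in recycling endosome integrity and the recycling pathway.
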