Addgene plasmid #79418: pEGFP-N3/hArf3(WT)-EGFP
Purpose: Expresses C-terminally EGFP-tagged Arf3(WT) in mammalian cells
Depositing lab: Kazuhisa Nakayama. Depositing organization: Kyoto University, Graduate School of Pharmaceutical Sciences. Publication: ARF1 and ARF3 are required for the integrity of recycling endosomes and the recycling pathway. Kondo Y, Hanai A, Nakai W, Katoh Y, Nakayama K, Shin HW. Cell Struct Funct. 2012;37(2):141-54. Epub 2012 Sep 5. DN/JST.JSTAGE/csf/12015 PubMed 22971977.
Backbone
  Vector backbone: pEGFP-N3
  Backbone manufacturer: Clontech
  Vector type: Mammalian Expression
  Selectable markers: Neomycin (select with G418)
Growth in bacteria
  Bacterial resistance: Kanamycin, 50 μg/mL
  Growth temperature: 37°C
  Growth strain: DH5alpha
  Copy number: Unknown
Gene/Insert
  Gene/Insert name: Arf3
  Species: H. sapiens (human)
  Entrez Gene: ARF3
  Tag / fusion protein: EGFP (C terminal on backbone)
Terms and licenses: Academic/Nonprofit Terms; Industry Terms: Not Available to Industry
How to cite: pEGFP-N3/hArf3(WT)-EGFP was a gift from Kazuhisa Nakayama (Addgene plasmid # 79418 ; http://n2t.net/addgene:79418 ; RRID:Addgene_79418)
